Addgene plasmid #117565: pEPOR1CB0089
Purpose: Level1 Golden Gate Cassette: sgRNA cassette for spCas9, targeting {AT1G68250} in A. thaliana
Depositing lab: Nicola Patron. Depositing organization: Earlham Institute. Publication: Comparison of efficiency and specificity of CRISPR-associated (Cas) nucleases in plants: An expanded toolkit for precision genome engineering. Raitskin O, Schudoma C, West A, Patron NJ. PLoS One. 2019 Feb 27;14(2):e0211598. doi: 10.1371/journal.pone.0211598. eCollection 2019. PubMed 30811422.
Backbone
  Vector backbone: pICH47751
  Vector type: Plant Expression
Growth in bacteria
  Bacterial resistance: Ampicillin, 100 μg/mL
  Growth temperature: 37°C
  Growth strain: DH5alpha
  Copy number: High Copy
Gene/Insert
  Gene/Insert name: Promoter_AtU6-26 + sgRNA_{AT1G68250} A. thaliana
  Species: Synthetic
  Promoter: AtU6-26 (pICSL90002)
  Cloning method: Restriction Enzyme; 5′ cloning site BsaI (destroyed during cloning); 3′ cloning site BsaI (destroyed during cloning)
Terms and licenses: Academic/Nonprofit Terms; Industry Terms: Not Available to Industry
Depositor comments: Please visit https://www.biorxiv.org/content/early/2018/09/20/422766 for BioRxiv preprint
How to cite: pEPOR1CB0089 was a gift from Nicola Patron (Addgene plasmid # 117565 ; http://n2t.net/addgene:117565 ; RRID:Addgene_117565)
