[The description below was written by a language model from this plasmid's Addgene catalogue record and pLannotate feature annotations shown in this document.]
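Description:
pEPOR1CB0089 is a Level 1 Golden Gate (MoClo-style) cassette plasmid for plant genome editing, built in the pICH47751 acceptor backbone and about 4.7 kb in size. It carries a single synthetic transcription unit in which the Arabidopsis U6-26 small nuclear RNA promoter, a Pol III promoter suited to producing short, uncapped and non-polyadenylated transcripts, drives a single guide RNA for Streptococcus pyogenes Cas9. The spacer is directed against the Arabidopsis thaliana locus AT1G68250, and the annotation places the SpCas9 guide RNA scaffold shortly downstream of the recognised U6 promoter fragment, consistent with a spacer lying between them. The parts were assembled through BsaI sites that were destroyed during cloning, as is normal for Type IIS assembly. A short fragment annotated as attB2 just after the scaffold and a small TetR fragment are partial matches and probably have no functional role here.

The backbone has binary-vector architecture: nopaline-type left and right T-DNA border repeats flank the cassette, and the plasmid combines a high-copy ColE1/pUC-type origin for propagation in E. coli with the broad-host-range IncP oriV and its trfA replication initiator, which support maintenance in Agrobacterium. Selection in bacteria is by ampicillin resistance from the bla gene under its own promoter. No Cas9 gene or plant selectable marker is annotated, so the plasmid supplies only the guide component. As a Level 1 module, it is typically combined with Cas9 and selection cassettes in a higher-level assembly. It was deposited as part of a toolkit comparing the efficiency and specificity of different Cas nucleases in plants.
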