Features (pLannotate 1.2.2; 11 found; start..end, strand, type, name):
    167..183     +  promoter       AtU6 promoter (fragment): consensus promoter from the three Arabidopsis U6 snRNA genes (Waibel and Filipowicz, 1990; Nekrasov et al., 2013)
    260..335     +  misc_RNA       gRNA scaffold: guide RNA scaffold for the Streptococcus pyogenes CRISPR/Cas9 system
    347..368     -  protein_bind   attB2 (fragment): mutant version of attB; recombination site for the Gateway® BP reaction BP Clonase™
    422..446     +  misc_feature   RB T-DNA repeat: right border repeat from nopaline C58 T-DNA
    558..578     -  CDS            TetR (fragment): tetracycline resistance regulatory protein; tetR
    605..1750    -  CDS            trfA: TRFA_ECOLX - Experimental evidence at protein level: Swiss-Prot protein existence level 1. Also involved in plasmid copy number control, promoting intermolecular coupling of protein bound iterons at oriV, which inhibits replication initiation. From Escherichia coli.
   2086..2674    -  rep_origin     ori: high-copy-number ColE1/pMB1/pBR322/pUC origin of replication
   2845..3705    -  CDS            AmpR: β-lactamase; bla; confers resistance to ampicillin, carbenicillin, and related antibiotics
   3706..3810    -  promoter       AmpR promoter: bla
   3897..4528    -  rep_origin     oriV: incP origin of replication
   4620..4644    +  misc_feature   LB T-DNA repeat: left border repeat from nopaline C58 T-DNA
>Addgene plasmid #117565 | pEPOR1CB0089 | addgene full sequence | sequence record 228165 | Addgene NGS Result
TCTGTGAAGACAAACTAGAATTCGAGCTCGGAGCATCTTCATTCTTAAGATATGAAGATAATCTTCAAAA
GGCCCCTGGGAATCTGAAAGAAGAGAAGCAGGCCCATTTATATGGGAAAGAACAATAGTATTTCTTATAT
AGGCCCATTTAAGTTGAAAACAATCTTCAAAAGTCCCACATCGCTTAGATAAGAAAACGAAGCTGAGTTT
ATATACAGCTAGAGTCGAAGTAGTGATTGTGAGCCGGCTGAGCCATGGAGTTTTAGAGCTAGAAATAGCA
AGTTAAAATAAGGCTAGTCCGTTATCAACTTGAAAAAGTGGCACCGAGTCGGTGCTTTTTTTCTAGACCC
AGCTTTCTTGTACAAAGTTGGCATTACGCTTTACTTGTCTTCTGCACGAAGTGGTTTAAACTATCAGTGT
TTGACAGGATATATTGGCGGGTAAACCTAAGAGAAAAGAGCGTTTATTAGAATAATCGGATATTTAAAAG
GGCGTGAAAAGGTTTATCCGTTCGTCCATTTGTATGTGCATGCCAACCACAGGGTTCCCCAGATCAGGCG
CTGGCTGCTGAACCCCCAGCCGGAACTGACCCCACAAGGCCCTAGCGTTTGCAATGCACCAGGTCATCAT
TGACCCAGGCGTGTTCCACCAGGCCGCTGCCTCGCAACTCTTCGCAGGCTTCGCCGACCTGCTCGCGCCA
CTTCTTCACGCGGGTGGAATCCGATCCGCACATGAGGCGGAAGGTTTCCAGCTTGAGCGGGTACGGCTCC
CGGTGCGAGCTGAAATAGTCGAACATCCGTCGGGCCGTCGGCGACAGCTTGCGGTACTTCTCCCATATGA
ATTTCGTGTAGTGGTCGCCAGCAAACAGCACGACGATTTCCTCGTCGATCAGGACCTGGCAACGGGACGT
TTTCTTGCCACGGTCCAGGACGCGGAAGCGGTGCAGCAGCGACACCGATTCCAGGTGCCCAACGCGGTCG
GACGTGAAGCCCATCGCCGTCGCCTGTAGGCGCGACAGGCATTCCTCGGCCTTCGTGTAATACCGGCCAT
TGATCGACCAGCCCAGGTCCTGGCAAAGCTCGTAGAACGTGAAGGTGATCGGCTCGCCGATAGGGGTGCG
CTTCGCGTACTCCAACACCTGCTGCCACACCAGTTCGTCATCGTCGGCCCGCAGCTCGACGCCGGTGTAG
GTGATCTTCACGTCCTTGTTGACGTGGAAAATGACCTTGTTTTGCAGCGCCTCGCGCGGGATTTTCTTGT
TGCGCGTGGTGAACAGGGCAGAGCGGGCCGTGTCGTTTGGCATCGCTCGCATCGTGTCCGGCCACGGCGC
AATATCGAACAAGGAAAGCTGCATTTCCTTGATCTGCTGCTTCGTGTGTTTCAGCAACGCGGCCTGCTTG
GCCTCGCTGACCTGTTTTGCCAGGTCCTCGCCGGCGGTTTTTCGCTTCTTGGTCGTCATAGTTCCTCGCG
TGTCGATGGTCATCGACTTCGCCAAACCTGCCGCCTCCTGTTCAAGACGACGCGAACGCTCCACGGCGGC
CGATGGCGCGGGCAGGGCAGGGGGAGCCAGTTGCACGCTGTCGCGCTCGATCTTGGCCGTAGCTTGCTGG
ACCATCGAGCCGACGGACTGGAAGGTTTCGCGGGGCGCACGCATGACGGTGCGGCTTGCGATGGTTTCGG
CATCCTCGGCGGAAAACCCCGCGTCGATCAGTTCTTGCCTGTATGCCTTCCGGTCAAACGTCCGATTCAT
TCACCCTCCTTGCGGGATTGCCCCGACTCACGCCGGGGCAATGTGCCCTTATTCCTGATTTGACCCGCCT
GGTGCCTTGGTGTCCAGATAATCCACCTTATCGGCAATGAAGTCGGTCCCGTAGACCGTCTGGCCGTCCT
TCTCGTACTTGGTATTCCGAATCTTGCCCTGCACGAATACCAGCGACCCCTTGCCCAAATACTTGCCGTG
GGCCTCGGCCTGAGAGCCAAAACACTTGATGCGGAAGAAGTCGGTGCGCTCCTGCTTGTCGCCGGCATCG
TTGCGCCACATCTAGGATCTGCCAGGAACCGTAAAAAGGCCGCGTTGCTGGCGTTTTTCCATAGGCTCCG
CCCCCCTGACGAGCATCACAAAAATCGACGCTCAAGTCAGAGGTGGCGAAACCCGACAGGACTATAAAGA
TACCAGGCGTTTCCCCCTGGAAGCTCCCTCGTGCGCTCTCCTGTTCCGACCCTGCCGCTTACCGGATACC
TGTCCGCCTTTCTCCCTTCGGGAAGCGTGGCGCTTTCTCATAGCTCACGCTGTAGGTATCTCAGTTCGGT
GTAGGTCGTTCGCTCCAAGCTGGGCTGTGTGCACGAACCCCCCGTTCAGCCCGACCGCTGCGCCTTATCC
GGTAACTATCGTCTTGAGTCCAACCCGGTAAGACACGACTTATCGCCACTGGCAGCAGCCACTGGTAACA
GGATTAGCAGAGCGAGGTATGTAGGCGGTGCTACAGAGTTCTTGAAGTGGTGGCCTAACTACGGCTACAC
TAGAAGAACAGTATTTGGTATCTGCGCTCTGCTGAAGCCAGTTACCTTCGGAAAAAGAGTTGGTAGCTCT
TGATCCGGCAAACAAACCACCGCTGGTAGCGGTGGTTTTTTTGTTTGCAAGCAGCAGATTACGCGCAGAA
AAAAAGGATCTCAAGAAGATCCTTTGATCTTTTCTACGGGGTCTGACGCTCAGTGGAACGAAAACTCACG
TTAAGGGATTTTGGTCATGAGATTATCAAAAAGGATCTTCACCTAGATCCTTTTAAATTAAAAATGAAGT
TTTAAATCAATCTAAAGTATATATGAGTAAACTTGGTCTGACAGTTACCAATGCTTAATCAGTGAGGCAC
CTATCTCAGCGATCTGTCTATTTCGTTCATCCATAGTTGCCTGACTCCCCGTCGTGTAGATAACTACGAT
ACGGGAGGGCTTACCATCTGGCCCCAGTGCTGCAATGATACCGCGAGAACCACGCTCACCGGCTCCAGAT
TTATCAGCAATAAACCAGCCAGCCGGAAGGGCCGAGCGCAGAAGTGGTCCTGCAACTTTATCCGCCTCCA
TCCAGTCTATTAATTGTTGCCGGGAAGCTAGAGTAAGTAGTTCGCCAGTTAATAGTTTGCGCAACGTTGT
TGCCATTGCTACAGGCATCGTGGTGTCACGCTCGTCGTTTGGTATGGCTTCATTCAGCTCCGGTTCCCAA
CGATCAAGGCGAGTTACATGATCCCCCATGTTGTGCAAAAAAGCGGTTAGCTCCTTCGGTCCTCCGATCG
TTGTCAGAAGTAAGTTGGCCGCAGTGTTATCACTCATGGTTATGGCAGCACTGCATAATTCTCTTACTGT
CATGCCATCCGTAAGATGCTTTTCTGTGACTGGTGAGTACTCAACCAAGTCATTCTGAGAATAGTGTATG
CGGCGACCGAGTTGCTCTTGCCCGGCGTCAATACGGGATAATACCGCGCCACATAGCAGAACTTTAAAAG
TGCTCATCATTGGAAAACGTTCTTCGGGGCGAAAACTCTCAAGGATCTTACCGCTGTTGAGATCCAGTTC
GATGTAACCCACTCGTGCACCCAACTGATCTTCAGCATCTTTTACTTTCACCAGCGTTTCTGGGTGAGCA
AAAACAGGAAGGCAAAATGCCGCAAAAAAGGGAATAAGGGCGACACGGAAATGTTGAATACTCATACTCT
TCCTTTTTCAATATTATTGAAGCATTTATCAAGGTTATTGTCTCATGAGCGGATACATATTTGAATGTAT
TTAGAAAAATAAACAAATAGGGGTTCCGCGCACGAATTGGCCAGCGCTGCCATTTTTGGGGTGAGGCCGT
TCGCGGCCGAGGGGCGCAGCCCCTGGGGGGATGGGAGGCCCGCGTTAGCGGGCCGGGAGGGTTCGAGAAG
GGGGGGCACCCCCCTTCGGCGTGCGCGGTCACGCGCACAGGGCGCAGCCCTGGTTAAAAACAAGGTTTAT
AAATATTGGTTTAAAAGCAGGTTAAAAGACAGGTTAGCGGTGGCCGAAAAACGGGCGGAAACCCTTGCAA
ATGCTGGATTTTCTGCCTGTGGACAGCCCCTCAAATGTCAATAGGTGCGCCCCTCATCTGTCAGCACTCT
GCCCCTCAAGTGTCAAGGATCGCGCCCCTCATCTGTCAGTAGTCGCGCCCCTCAAGTGTCAATACCGCAG
GGCACTTATCCCCAGGCTTGTCCACATCATCTGTGGGAAACTCGCGTAAAATCAGGCGTTTTCGCCGATT
TGCGAGGCTGGCCAGCTCCACGTCGCCGGCCGAAATCGAGCCTGCCCCTCATCTGTCAACGCCGCGCCGG
GTGAGTCGGCCCCTCAAGTGTCAACGTCCGCCCCTCATCTGTCAGTGAGGGCCAAGTTTTCCGCGAGGTA
TCCACAACGCCGGCGGCCGCGGTGTCTCGCACACGGCTTCGACGGCGTTTCTGGCGCGTTTGCAGGGCCA
TAGACGGCCGCCAGCCCAGCGGCGAGGGCAACCAGCCCGGTGAGCGTCGCAAAGGAGATCCTGATCTGAC
TGATGGGCTGCCTGTATCGAGTGGTGATTTTGTGCCGAGCTGCCGGTCGGGGAGCTGTTGGCTGGCTGGT
GGCAGGATATATTGTGGTGTAAACAAATTGACGCTTAGACAACTTAATAACACATTGCGGACGTTTTTAA
TGTACTGGGGTGGATGCAGTGGGCCCCAC
